Addgene plasmid #104635: pUG-124
Purpose: Level 2 construct
Depositing lab: Marco Trujillo. Depositing organization: Leibniz Institute of Plant Biochemistry (IPB). Publication: UbiGate: a synthetic biology toolbox to analyse ubiquitination. Kowarschik K, Hoehenwarter W, Marillonnet S, Trujillo M. New Phytol. 2018 Mar;217(4):1749-1763. doi: 10.1111/nph.14900. Epub 2017 Nov 30. PubMed 29194629.
Backbone
  Vector backbone: pET-28GG
  Backbone size w/o insert (bp): 5190
  Vector type: Bacterial Expression
Growth in bacteria
  Bacterial resistance: Kanamycin, 50 μg/mL
  Growth temperature: 37°C
  Growth strain: DH5alpha
  Copy number: Low Copy
Gene/Insert
  Gene/Insert name: HIS-Ubq_UBA1_HA-UBC8_GST-AvrPtoB_EL4 (alt name: AT4G05320,AT2G30110,AT5G41700)
  Species: A. thaliana (mustard weed)
  Insert size (bp): 6711
  Promoter: T7
  Tag / fusion protein: HIS-Ubq, HA-E2, GST-E3 (N terminal on insert)
  Cloning method: Restriction Enzyme; 5′ cloning site BpiI (destroyed during cloning); 3′ cloning site BpiI (destroyed during cloning)
  Sequencing primers: 5′ T7; 3′ T7 Terminal
Terms and licenses: Academic/Nonprofit Terms; Industry Terms: Not Available to Industry
Depositor comments: Level 2 construct to be used as positive control, contains a functional Ubq-E1-E2-E3 combination
How to cite: pUG-124 was a gift from Marco Trujillo (Addgene plasmid # 104635 ; http://n2t.net/addgene:104635 ; RRID:Addgene_104635)
