[The description below was written by a language model from this plasmid's Addgene catalogue record and pLannotate feature annotations shown in this document.]
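Description:
pUG-124 is a Level 2 assembly from the UbiGate toolbox, a modular cloning system for reconstituting ubiquitination cascades in E. coli. It is built in pET-28GG, a bacterial expression backbone of the pET-28 type. The roughly 6.7 kb insert was introduced through BpiI sites that were destroyed during cloning, as expected for Golden Gate-style Type IIS assembly. The plasmid is selected with kanamycin (aph(3')-Ia). It replicates from a ColE1/pBR322-type origin accompanied by bom and rop, consistent with its low-copy listing, and it also has an f1 origin. A backbone lacI gene supplies the repressor for the lac operator next to the T7 promoter, so expression depends on T7 RNA polymerase and is IPTG-inducible.

The payload is a polycistronic operon transcribed from that single T7/lacO promoter and ended by a T7 terminator. Each of the four open reading frames is preceded by its own T7 gene 10 ribosome binding site. In order, they encode His-tagged ubiquitin, the Arabidopsis E1 activating enzyme UBA1 (untagged), the E2 conjugating enzyme UBC8 with N-terminal HA epitope repeats, and a GST fusion to AvrPtoB. AvrPtoB (HopAB2) is annotated as a Pseudomonas syringae effector with E3 ubiquitin ligase activity, so not all of the insert is from Arabidopsis, although that is the only species the record lists. The "EL4" in the insert name is not explained in the record.

Co-expressing all four components provides a complete Ubq-E1-E2-E3 pathway in one bacterial cell, and the distinct tags allow each tagged component to be detected or purified separately. The depositor describes the plasmid as a positive control containing a functional combination. The depositor and repository sequences differ by only a few nucleotides in length and show the same feature set.
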