Features (pLannotate 1.2.2; 28 found; start..end, strand, type, name):
     12..467     +  rep_origin     f1 ori (sequence partly withheld): f1 bacteriophage origin of replication; arrow indicates direction of (+) strand synthesis
    494..551     +  promoter       AmpR promoter (fragment): bla
    560..1375    -  CDS            KanR: aminoglycoside phosphotransferase; aph(3')-Ia; confers resistance to kanamycin in bacteria or G418 (Geneticin®) in eukaryotes
   1497..2085    +  rep_origin     ori: high-copy-number ColE1/pMB1/pBR322/pUC origin of replication
   2271..2413    -  misc_feature   bom: basis of mobility region from pBR322
   2515..2706    -  CDS            rop: Rop protein, which maintains plasmids at low copy number; rop
   2723..3103    +  CDS            YPB1_ECOLX: Protein predicted: Swiss-Prot protein existence level 4. From Escherichia coli.
   3175..3466    -  CDS            TcR (fragment): tetracycline efflux protein; tet; confers resistance to tetracycline
   3481..3502    -  protein_bind   CAP binding site: CAP binding activates transcription in the presence of cAMP. E. coli catabolite activator protein
   3515..4597    -  CDS            lacI: lac repressor; lacI; The lac repressor binds to the lac operator to inhibit transcription in E. coli. This inhibition can be relieved by adding lactose or isopropyl-β-D-thiogalactopyranoside (IPTG).
   4598..4675    -  promoter       lacI promoter: lacI
   4683..4962    -  CDS            TcR (fragment): tetracycline efflux protein; tet; confers resistance to tetracycline
   4984..5002    +  promoter       T7 promoter: promoter for bacteriophage T7 RNA polymerase
   5003..5027    +  protein_bind   lac operator: The lac repressor binds to the lac operator to inhibit transcription in E. coli. This inhibition can be relieved by adding lactose or isopropyl-β-D-thiogalactopyranoside (IPTG). lac repressor encoded by lacI
   5048..5065    +  RBS            RBS (fragment): efficient ribosome binding site from bacteriophage T7 gene 10 (Olins and Rangwala, 1989)
   5080..5098    +  CDS            9xHis (fragment): 9xHis affinity tag
   5105..5332    +  CDS            UBIQ_AVESA: Experimental evidence at protein level: Swiss-Prot protein existence level 1. Ubiquitin exists either covalently attached to another protein, or free (unanchored). When covalently bound, it is conjugated to target proteins via an isopeptide bond either as a monomer (monoubiquitin), a polymer linked via different Lys residues of the ubiquitin (polyubiquitin chains) or a linear polymer linked via the initiator Met of the ubiquitin (linear polyubiquitin chains). Polyubiquitin chains, when attached to a target protein, have different functions depending on the Lys residue of the ubiquitin that is
   5344..5361    +  RBS            RBS (fragment): efficient ribosome binding site from bacteriophage T7 gene 10 (Olins and Rangwala, 1989)
   5368..8607    +  CDS            UBA1: UBE11_ARATH - Also known as MOS5. Experimental evidence at protein level: Swiss-Prot protein existence level 1. Activates ubiquitin by first adenylating its C-terminal glycine residue with ATP, and thereafter linking this residue to the side chain of a cysteine residue in E1, yielding a ubiquitin-E1 thioester and free AMP. From Arabidopsis thaliana (Mouse-ear cress).
   8619..8636    +  RBS            RBS (fragment): efficient ribosome binding site from bacteriophage T7 gene 10 (Olins and Rangwala, 1989)
   8646..8734    +  CDS            3xHA (fragment): three tandem HA epitope tags
   8748..8836    +  CDS            3xHA (fragment): three tandem HA epitope tags
   8838..9281    +  CDS            UBC8: UBC8_ARATH - Also known as UBC4A. Experimental evidence at protein level: Swiss-Prot protein existence level 1. Accepts the ubiquitin from the E1 complex and catalyzes its covalent attachment to other proteins. Mediates the selective degradation of short-lived and abnormal proteins. From Arabidopsis thaliana (Mouse-ear cress).
   9293..9310    +  RBS            RBS (fragment): efficient ribosome binding site from bacteriophage T7 gene 10 (Olins and Rangwala, 1989)
   9317..9970    +  CDS            GST26_SCHJA: Experimental evidence at protein level: Swiss-Prot protein existence level 1. GST isoenzymes appear to play a central role in the parasite detoxification system. Other functions are also suspected including a role in increasing the solubility of haematin in the parasite gut. From Schistosoma japonicum (Blood fluke).
   9995..11653   +  CDS            hopAB2: HPAB2_PSESM - Also known as avrPtoB. Experimental evidence at protein level: Swiss-Prot protein existence level 1. Effector protein involved in gene-for-gene resistance in tomato plants. It is recognized by the host Pto resistance protein and elicits Pto and Prf-dependent hypersensitive response (HR) and programmed cell death (PCD), resulting in host immunity. In susceptible plants, acts as a virulence factor by suppressing PCD and HR-based plant immunity. This function requires its E3 ubiquitin ligase activity probably by recruiting E2 enzymes and transferring ubiquitin molecules to cellular
  11772..11821   +  CDS            SET1 (fragment): solubility-enhancement tag derived from T7 phage gene 10B
  11829..11876   +  terminator     T7 terminator: transcription terminator for bacteriophage T7 RNA polymerase
>Addgene plasmid #104635 | pUG-124 | depositor full sequence | sequence record 198466 | Full Sequence
TGGCGAATGGG
[124 nt withheld, positions 12-135]
C
[91 nt withheld, positions 137-227]
A
[49 nt withheld, positions 229-277]
CCTTTGACGTTGGAGTCCACGTTCTTT
[37 nt withheld, positions 305-341]
ACCCTATCTCGGTCTATTCTTTTGATTTATAAGGGATTTTGCCGATTTCGGCCTATTGGTTAAAAAATGA
GCTGATTTAACAAAAATTTAACGCGAATTTTAACAAAATATTAACGTTTACAATTTCAGGTGGCACTTTT
CGGGGAAATGTGCGCGGAACCCCTATTTGTTTATTTTTCTAAATACATTCAAATATGTATCCGCTCATGA
ATTAATTCTTAGAAAAACTCATCGAGCATCAAATGAAACTGCAATTTATTCATATCAGGATTATCAATAC
CATATTTTTGAAAAAGCCGTTTCTGTAATGAAGGAGAAAACTCACCGAGGCAGTTCCATAGGATGGCAAG
ATCCTGGTATCGGTCTGCGATTCCGACTCGTCCAACATCAATACAACCTATTAATTTCCCCTCGTCAAAA
ATAAGGTTATCAAGTGAGAAATCACCATGAGTGACGACTGAATCCGGTGAGAATGGCAAAAGTTTATGCA
TTTCTTTCCAGACTTGTTCAACAGGCCAGCCATTACGCTCGTCATCAAAATCACTCGCATCAACCAAACC
GTTATTCATTCGTGATTGCGCCTGAGCGAGTCGAAATACGCGATCGCTGTTAAAAGGACAATTACAAACA
GGAATCGAATGCAACCGGCGCAGGAACACTGCCAGCGCATCAACAATATTTTCACCTGAATCAGGATATT
CTTCTAATACCTGGAATGCTGTTTTCCCGGGGATCGCAGTGGTGAGTAACCATGCATCATCAGGAGTACG
GATAAAATGCTTGATGGTCGGAAGAGGCATAAATTCCGTCAGCCAGTTTAGTCTGACCATCTCATCTGTA
ACATCATTGGCAACGCTACCTTTGCCATGTTTCAGAAACAACTCTGGCGCATCGGGCTTCCCATACAATC
GATAGATTGTCGCACCTGATTGCCCGACATTATCGCGAGCCCATTTATACCCATATAAATCAGCATCCAT
GTTGGAATTTAATCGCGGCCTAGAGCAAGACGTTTCCCGTTGAATATGGCTCATAACACCCCTTGTATTA
CTGTTTATGTAAGCAGACAGTTTTATTGTTCATGACCAAAATCCCTTAACGTGAGTTTTCGTTCCACTGA
GCGTCAGACCCCGTAGAAAAGATCAAAGGATCTTCTTGAGATCCTTTTTTTCTGCGCGTAATCTGCTGCT
TGCAAACAAAAAAACCACCGCTACCAGCGGTGGTTTGTTTGCCGGATCAAGAGCTACCAACTCTTTTTCC
GAAGGTAACTGGCTTCAGCAGAGCGCAGATACCAAATACTGTCCTTCTAGTGTAGCCGTAGTTAGGCCAC
CACTTCAAGAACTCTGTAGCACCGCCTACATACCTCGCTCTGCTAATCCTGTTACCAGTGGCTGCTGCCA
GTGGCGATAAGTCGTGTCTTACCGGGTTGGACTCAAGACGATAGTTACCGGATAAGGCGCAGCGGTCGGG
CTGAACGGGGGGTTCGTGCACACAGCCCAGCTTGGAGCGAACGACCTACACCGAACTGAGATACCTACAG
CGTGAGCTATGAGAAAGCGCCACGCTTCCCGAAGGGAGAAAGGCGGACAGGTATCCGGTAAGCGGCAGGG
TCGGAACAGGAGAGCGCACGAGGGAGCTTCCAGGGGGAAACGCCTGGTATCTTTATAGTCCTGTCGGGTT
TCGCCACCTCTGACTTGAGCGTCGATTTTTGTGATGCTCGTCAGGGGGGCGGAGCCTATGGAAAAACGCC
AGCAACGCGGCCTTTTTACGGTTCCTGGCCTTTTGCTGGCCTTTTGCTCACATGTTCTTTCCTGCGTTAT
CCCCTGATTCTGTGGATAACCGTATTACCGCCTTTGAGTGAGCTGATACCGCTCGCCGCAGCCGAACGAC
CGAGCGCAGCGAGTCAGTGAGCGAGGAAGCGGAAGAGCGCCTGATGCGGTATTTTCTCCTTACGCATCTG
TGCGGTATTTCACACCGCATATATGGTGCACTCTCAGTACAATCTGCTCTGATGCCGCATAGTTAAGCCA
GTATACACTCCGCTATCGCTACGTGACTGGGTCATGGCTGCGCCCCGACACCCGCCAACACCCGCTGACG
CGCCCTGACGGGCTTGTCTGCTCCCGGCATCCGCTTACAGACAAGCTGTGACCGACTCCGGGAGCTGCAT
GTGTCAGAGGTTTTCACCGTCATCACCGAAACGCGCGAGGCAGCTGCGGTAAAGCTCATCAGCGTGGTCG
TGAAGCGATTCACAGATGTCTGCCTGTTCATCCGCGTCCAGCTCGTTGAGTTTCTCCAGAAGCGTTAATG
TCTGGCTTCTGATAAAGCGGGCCATGTTAAGGGCGGTTTTTTCCTGTTTGGTCACTGATGCCTCCGTGTA
AGGGGGATTTCTGTTCATGGGGGTAATGATACCGATGAAACGAGAGAGGATGCTCACGATACGGGTTACT
GATGATGAACATGCCCGGTTACTGGAACGTTGTGAGGGTAAACAACTGGCGGTATGGATGCGGCGGGACC
AGAGAAAAATCACTCAGGGTCAATGCCAGCGCTTCGTTAATACAGATGTAGGTGTTCCACAGGGTAGCCA
GCAGCATCCTGCGATGCAGATCCGGAACATAATGGTGCAGGGCGCTGACTTCCGCGTTTCCAGACTTTAC
GAAACACGGAAACCCAAGACCATTCATGTTGTTGCTCAGGTCGCAGACGTTTTGCAGCAGCAGTCGCTTC
ACGTTCGCTCGCGTATCGGTGATTCATTCTGCTAACCAGTAAGGCAACCCCGCCAGCCTAGCCGGGTCCT
CAACGACAGGAGCACGATCATGCGCACCCGTGGGGCCGCCATGCCGGCGATAATGGCCTGCTTCTCGCCG
AAACGTTTGGTGGCGGGACCAGTGACGAAGGCTTGAGCGAGGGCGTGCAAGATTCCGAATACCGCAAGCG
ACAGGCCGATCATCGTCGCGCTCCAGCGAAAGCGGTCCTCGCCGAAAATGACCCAGAGCGCTGCCGGCAC
CTGTCCTACGAGTTGCATGATAAAGAACACAGTCATAAGTGCGGCGACGATAGTCATGCCCCGCGCCCAC
CGGAAGGAGCTGACTGGGTTGAAGGCTCTCAAGGGCATCGGTCGAGATCCCGGTGCCTAATGAGTGAGCT
AACTTACATTAATTGCGTTGCGCTCACTGCCCGCTTTCCAGTCGGGAAACCTGTCGTGCCAGCTGCATTA
ATGAATCGGCCAACGCGCGGGGAGAGGCGGTTTGCGTATTGGGCGCCAGGGTGGTTTTTCTTTTCACCAG
TGACACGGGCAACAGCTGATTGCCCTTCACCGCCTGGCCCTGAGAGAGTTGCAGCAAGCGGTCCACGCTG
GTTTGCCCCAGCAGGCGAAAATCCTGTTTGATGGTGGTTAACGGCGGGATATAACATGAGCTGTCCTCGG
TATCGTCGTATCCCACTACCGAGATATCCGCACCAACGCGCAGCCCGGACTCGGTAATGGCGCGCATTGC
GCCCAGCGCCATCTGATCGTTGGCAACCAGCATCGCAGTGGGAACGATGCCCTCATTCAGCATTTGCATG
GTTTGTTGAAAACCGGACATGGCACTCCAGTCGCCTTCCCGTTCCGCTATCGGCTGAATTTGATTGCGAG
TGAGATATTTATGCCAGCCAGCCAGACGCAGACGCGCCGAGACAGAACTTAATGGGCCCGCTAACAGCGC
GATTTGCTGGTGACCCAATGCGACCAGATGCTCCACGCCCAGTCGCGTACCGTCCTCATGGGAGAAAATA
ATACTGTTGATGGGTGTCTGGTCAGAGACATCAAGAAATAACGCCGGAACATTAGTGCAGGCAGCTTCCA
CAGCAATGGCATCCTGGTCATCCAGCGGATAGTTAATGATCAGCCCACTGACGCGTTGCGCGAGAAGATT
GTGCACCGCCGCTTTACAGGCTTCGACGCCGCTTCGTTCTACCATCGACACCACCACGCTGGCACCCAGT
TGATCGGCGCGAGATTTAATCGCCGCGACAATTTGCGACGGCGCGTGCAGGGCCAGACTGGAGGTGGCAA
CGCCAATCAGCAACGACTGTTTGCCCGCCAGTTGTTGTGCCACGCGGTTGGGAATGTAATTCAGCTCCGC
CATCGCCGCTTCCACTTTTTCCCGCGTTTTCGCAGAAACGTGGCTGGCCTGGTTCACCACGCGGGAAACG
GTCTGATAAGAGACACCGGCATACTCTGCGACATCGTATAACGTTACTGGTTTCACATTCACCACCCTGA
ATTGACTCTCTTCCGGGCGCTATCATGCCATACCGCGAAAGGTTTTGCGCCATTCGATGGTGTCCGGGAT
CTCGACGCTCTCCCTTATGCGACTCCTGCATTAGGAAGCAGCCCAGTAGTAGGTTGAGGCCGTTGAGCAC
CGCCGCCGCAAGGAATGGTGCATGCAAGGAGATGGCGCCCAACAGTCCCCCGGCCACGGGGCCTGCCACC
ATACCCACGCCGAAACAAGCGCTCATGAGCCCGAAGTGGCGAGCCCGATCTTCCCCATCGGTGATGTCGG
CGATATAGGCGCCAGCAACCGCACCTGTGGCGCCGGTGATGCCGGCCACGATGCGTCCGGCGTAGAGGAT
CGAGATCTCGATCCCGCGAAATTAATACGACTCACTATAGGGGAATTGTGAGCGGATAACAATTCCCCTC
TAGAAATAATTTTGCCTTAACTTTAAGAAGGAGATATACCATGGGCAGCCACCACCACCACCACCACAGC
GGAATGCAGATCTTTGTTAAGACTCTCACCGGAAAGACAATCACCCTGGAGGTGGAAAGCTCCGACACCA
TCGACAACGTTAAGGCCAAGATCCAGGATAAGGAGGGCATTCCTCCGGATCAGCAGAGGCTTATTTTCGC
CGGCAAGCAGCTAGAGGATGGCCGTACGTTGGCTGATTACAATATCCAGAAGGAATCCACCCTCCACTTG
GTCCTCAGGCTCCGTGGTGGTTAAGCTTGCAATTAACTTTAAGAAGGAGATATACAATGCTTCACAAGCG
AGCTAGTGAAGCTAACGATAAGAACGATAATACCATCATCGGTTCCGATTTAGCATCATCTAAGAAACGC
CGTATCGATTTCACTGAATCTTCGTCTGATAAGTCATCTTCGATTTTAGCTTCTGGTAGTAGCAGGGGTT
TTCACGGCGATAGCGTCGTTCAGCAAATCGACATGGCTTTTGGTAATTCGAACCGTCAGGAGATTGATGA
AGATCTGCACAGTCGCCAGCTCGCCGTCTATGGTCGTGAGACTATGAGGCGTCTCTTTGCTTCCAATGTT
CTCATCTCGGGGATGCACGGTCTTGGTGCCGAGATTGCCAAGAATCTTATACTTGCTGGTGTGAAGTCTG
TGACCTTGCATGATGAAAGAGTTGTAGAGCTATGGGACTTATCAAGCAACTTTGTTTTCTCGGAGGATGA
TGTTGGCAAGAATAGAGCAGATGCTTCTGTTCAGAAGTTACAGGATCTTAACAATGCTGTGGTTGTCTCT
AGCTTGACCAAAAGCTTAAACAAAGAGGATCTTTCTGGCTTCCAGGTTGTTGTATTCTCTGACATAAGCA
TGGAAAGAGCAATCGAATTTGATGACTATTGTCACAGCCATCAGCCTCCTATCGCTTTTGTCAAGGCTGA
TGTCAGGGGTCTTTTCGGCTCTGTCTTTTGTGATTTTGGGCCTGAATTTGCGGTTCTTGATGTTGATGGA
GAGGAACCCCATACAGGCATCATTGCGTCTATCTCTAATGAGAACCAGGCATTTATTTCCTGTGTCGACG
ATGAGAGGCTTGAGTTTGAAGATGGTGACCTAGTTGTTTTCTCAGAAGTTGAGGGTATGACAGAATTGAA
TGATGGGAAACCAAGGAAGATAAAAAGTACACGGCCATATTCATTCACCCTTGATGAGGACACTACTAAC
TATGGAACATATGTGAAGGGTGGTATTGTCACTCAAGTGAAACAGCCAAAGTTACTGAATTTCAAGCCAT
TGAGGGAAGCGCTTAAGGATCCAGGGGATTTTCTATTTAGTGATTTCTCTAAGTTTGATCGGCCTCCACT
CCTTCACTTAGCATTCCAGGCACTTGATCATTTTAAAGCTGAAGCTGGCAGATTTCCTGTTGCTGGCTCA
GAAGAGGACGCTCAGAAGCTTATATCGATTGCCACAGCCATCAATACCGGGCAGGGTGATTTAAAGGTGG
AGAATGTTGATCAGAAGCTTCTAAGACACTTTTCCTTTGGAGCCAAGGCTGTCCTGAATCCTATGGCTGC
AATGTTTGGCGGTATTGTTGGACAGGAGGTTGTTAAAGCTTGCTCTGGAAAATTTCATCCTCTCTTCCAG
TTTTTCTACTTTGATTCAGTGGAGTCACTCCCCTCTGAACCTGTGGACTCGAGTGACTTTGCACCAAGAA
ACAGCCGGTATGATGCCCAAATATCTGTATTTGGGGCCAAGTTCCAGAAGAAACTTGAAGATGCTAAAGT
TTTCACAGTAGGGTCTGGTGCTCTTGGCTGTGAGTTCTTGAAAAATTTGGCTCTGATGGGGGTTTCTTGT
GGAAGCCAAGGGAAGCTGACAGTGACAGATGATGATATCATTGAGAAGAGTAACCTCAGTCGTCAATTTC
TGTTCCGTGACTGGAACATTGGACAGGCTAAATCCACAGTTGCTGCTTCGGCTGCTGCTGTTATAAATCC
TCGCTTCAACATTGAGGCCCTGCAAAACCGTGTTGGCGCGGAGACTGAGAATGTATTTGACGATGCCTTC
TGGGAGAACTTAACTGTTGTCGTCAATGCACTGGATAATGTTAATGCGAGGCTCTATGTTGATTCGAGGT
GCTTGTATTTCCAGAAGCCTCTCCTTGAGTCTGGAACTCTTGGTACAAAGTGCAACACACAGTCGGTTAT
CCCACATCTAACTGAAAATTACGGTGCCTCAAGGGACCCACCAGAGAAACAGGCCCCCATGTGTACAGTG
CATTCCTTCCCGCATAACATTGATCACTGTTTAACTTGGGCTCGCTCTGAGTTTGAGGGTCTGCTGGAGA
AAACTCCCGCTGAAGTGAATGCATATCTTTCTAGCCCAGTTGAGTACACTAACTCAATGATGAGTGCTGG
TGATGCTCAGGCGAGGGACACATTGGAGAGGATTGTTGAGTGCCTTGAAAAGGAGAAGTGTGAAACCTTC
CAAGACTGCTTAACCTGGGCACGACTGAGGTTTGAGGATTACTTTGTGAACCGTGTCAAGCAATTGATAT
ACACATTTCCTGAAGATGCTGCGACTAGTACCGGAGCTCCATTCTGGTCTGCTCCAAAAAGATTCCCTCG
TCCACTCCAGTACTCGTCGTCCGACCCAAGTCTCCTTAACTTTATCACAGCGACTGCTATTTTACGAGCA
GAGACATTTGGGATCCCGATACCTGAGTGGACTAAGAACCCAAAGGAAGCAGCAGAAGCTGTTGACAGAG
TGATAGTCCCAGACTTTGAGCCAAGGCAAGATGCAAAGATTGTGACTGATGAGAAAGCTACCACTTTAAC
CACTGCTTCGGTGGACGACGCTGCAGTCATCGACGATCTCATTGCTAAGATCGACCAGTGTAGGCATAAC
TTGTCGCCAGACTTCAGGATGAAACCTATTCAGTTCGAAAAGGATGATGATACAAACTATCACATGGATG
TGATAGCAGGACTAGCCAACATGAGGGCGAGAAATTACAGCATCCCTGAAGTGGACAAGCTGAAAGCAAA
GTTCATAGCAGGGAGAATCATCCCAGCCATTGCGACTTCAACAGCCATGGCTACTGGGCTGGTCTGCCTC
GAGCTGTACAAGGTCCTTGATGGAGGACATAAAGTGGAAGCTTACAGAAACACATTTGCCAACCTGGCAC
TTCCACTATTCTCCATGGCTGAACCACTTCCACCAAAGGTGGTGAAGCACCGTGACATGGCTTGGACAGT
TTGGGACAGATGGGTTCTCAAGGGAAACCCAACTCTTCGTGAGGTGTTGCAGTGGCTGGAGGACAAAGGG
CTTAGCGCATACAGCATCTCTTGTGGAAGCTGTCTACTGTTCAACAGTATGTTCACAAGGCACAAGGAGA
GGATGGACAAGAAGGTTGTGGATCTCGCTCGGGATGTTGCGAAAGTCGAGTTACCGCCTTATCGCAACCA
TCTTGATGTAGTGGTGGCTTGTGAGGATGAAGATGACAATGACGTCGATATTCCTCTCGTCTCTATCTAC
TTCAGGTGAGCTTACTATTAACTTTAAGAAGGAGATATACCATGTACCCATACGATGTTCCTGACTATGC
GGGCTATCCCTATGACGTCCCGGACTATGCAGGATTGTATCCATATGACGTTCCAGATTACGCCACTAGA
GCTGCTTACCCATACGATGTTCCTGACTATGCGGGCTATCCCTATGACGTCCCGGACTATGCAGGATTGT
ATCCATATGACGTTCCAGATTACGCAATGGCTTCGAAACGGATCTTGAAGGAGCTGAAGGATCTCCAGAA
AGACCCTCCAACCTCCTGCAGTGCAGGTCCAGTTGCTGAGGACATGTTTCATTGGCAAGCTACAATTATG
GGTCCTGCAGAGAGTCCGTATTCAGGCGGTGTGTTTCTCGTTACCATTCACTTCCCTCCGGACTATCCAT
TCAAACCACCAAAGGTTGCATTTAGGACGAAGGTGTTTCACCCTAATATCAACAGCAACGGAAGCATTTG
CCTTGACATTTTGAAAGAACAATGGAGCCCTGCCCTCACCATTTCCAAGGTGTTGCTCTCGATATGTTCG
CTGTTAACAGATCCAAATCCAGATGACCCTTTGGTACCAGAGATTGCACACATGTACAAAACCGACAGAG
CCAAATACGAGGCTACTGCAAGAAACTGGACTCAGAAGTATGCCATGGGCTAAGCTTTTACTTAACTTTA
AGAAGGAGATATACCATGTCCCCTATACTAGGTTATTGGAAAATTAAGGGCCTTGTGCAACCCACTCGAC
TTCTTTTGGAATATCTTGAAGAAAAATATGAAGAGCATTTGTATGAGCGCGATGAAGGTGATAAATGGCG
AAACAAAAAGTTTGAATTGGGTTTGGAGTTTCCCAATCTTCCTTATTATATTGATGGTGATGTTAAATTA
ACACAGTCTATGGCCATCATACGTTATATAGCTGACAAGCACAACATGTTGGGTGGTTGTCCAAAAGAGC
GTGCAGAGATTTCAATGCTTGAAGGAGCGGTTTTGGATATTAGATACGGTGTTTCGAGAATTGCATATAG
TAAAGACTTTGAAACTCTCAAAGTTGATTTTCTTAGCAAGCTACCTGAAATGCTGAAAATGTTCGAAGAT
CGTTTATGTCATAAAACATATTTAAATGGTGATCATGTAACCCATCCTGACTTCATGTTGTATGACGCTC
TTGATGTTGTTTTATACATGGACCCAATGTGCCTGGATGCGTTCCCAAAATTAGTTTGTTTTAAAAAACG
TATTGAAGCTATCCCACAAATTGATAAGTACTTGAAATCCAGCAAGTATATAGCATGGCCTTTGCAGGGC
TGGCAAGCCACGTTTGGTGGTGGCGACCATCCTCCAAAATCGGATCTGGTTCCGCGTGGATCAATGGCGG
GTATCAATAGAGCGGGACCATCGGGCGCTTATTTTGTTGGCCACACAGACCCCGAGCCAGTATCGGGGCA
AGCACACGGATCCGGCAGCGGCGCCAGCTCCTCGAACAGTCCGCAGGTTCAGCCGCGACCCTCGAATACT
CCCCCGTCGAACGCGCCCGCACCGCCGCCAACCGGACGTGAGAGGCTTTCACGATCCACGGCGCTGTCGC
GCCAAACCAGGGAGTGGCTGGAGCAGGGTATGCCTACAGCGGAGGATGCCAGCGTGCGTCGTAGGCCACA
GGTGACTGCCGATGCCGCAACGCCGCGTGCAGAGGCAAGACGCACGCCGGAGGCAACTGCCGATGCCAGC
GCACCGCGTAGAGGGGCGGTTGCACACGCCAACAGTATCGTTCAGCAATTGGTCAGTGAGGGCGCTGATA
TTTCGCATACTCGTAACATGCTCCGCAATGCAATGAATGGCGACGCAGTCGCTTTTTCTCGAGTAGAACA
GAACATATTTCGCCAGCATTTCCCGAACATGCCCATGCATGGAATCAGCCGAGATTCGGAACTCGCTATC
GAGCTCCGTGGGGCGCTTCGTCGAGCGGTTCACCAACAGGCGGCGTCAGCGCCAGTGAGGTCGCCCACGC
CAACACCGGCCAGCCCTGCGGCATCATCATCGGGCAGCAGTCAGCGTTCTTTATTTGGACGGTTTGCCCG
TTTGATGGCGCCAAACCAGGGACGGTCGTCGAACACTGCCGCCTCTCAGACGCCGGTCGACAGGAGCCCG
CCACGCGTCAACCAAAGACCCATACGCGTCGACAGGGCTGCGATGCGTAATCGTGGCAATGACGAGGCGG
ACGCCGCGCTGCGGGGGTTAGTACAACAGGGGGTCAATTTAGAGCACCTGCGCACGGCCCTTGAAAGACA
TGTAATGCAGCGCCTCCCTATCCCCCTCGATATAGGCAGCGCGTTGCAGAATGTGGGAATTAACCCAAGT
ATCGACTTGGGGGAAAGCCTTGTGCAACATCCCCTGCTGAATTTGAATGTAGCGTTGAATCGCATGCTGG
GGCTGCGTCCCAGCGCTGAAAGAGCGCCTCGTCCAGCCGTCCCCGTGGCTCCCGCGACCGCCTCCAGGCG
ACCGGATGGTACGCGTGCAACACGATTGCGGGTGATGCCGGAGCGGGAGGATTACGAAAATAATGTGGCT
TATGGAGTGCGCTTGCTTAACCTGAACCCGGGGGTGGGGGTAAGGCAGGCTGTTGCGGCCTTTGTAACCG
ACCGGGCTGAGCGGCCAGCAGTGGTGGCTAATATCCGGGCAGCCCTGGACCCTATCGCGTCACAATTCAG
TCAGCTGCGCACAATTTCGAAGGCCGATGCTGAATCTGAAGAGCTGGGTTTTAAGGATGCGGCAGATCAT
CACACGGATGACGTGACGCACTGTCTTTTTGGCGGAGAATTGTCGCTGAGTAATCCGGATCAGCAGGTGA
TCGGTTTGGCGGGTAATCCGACGGACACGTCGCAGCCTTACAGCCAAGAGGGAAATAAGGACCTGGCGTT
CATGGATATGAAAAAACTTGCCCAATTCCTCGCAGGCAAGCCTGAGCATCCGATGACCAGAGAAACGCTT
AACGCCGAAAATATCGCCAAGTATGCTTTTAGAATAGTCCCCTGAGCTTCAGAGCTTTTAAGCCAGCCCC
GACACCCGCCAACACCCGCTGACGCGCCCTGACGGGCTTGTCTGCTCCCGGCATCCGCTTACAGACAAGC
TGTGACCGGGATGAGATCCGGCTGCTAACAAAGCCCGAAAGGAAGCTGAGTTGGCTGCTGCCACCGCTGA
GCAATAACTAGCATAACCCCTTGGGGCCTCTAAACGGGTCTTGAGGGGTTTTTTGCTGAAAGGAGGAACT
ATATCCGGAT
