Features (pLannotate 1.2.2; 28 found; start..end, strand, type, name):
     15..33      +  promoter       T7 promoter: promoter for bacteriophage T7 RNA polymerase
     34..58      +  protein_bind   lac operator: The lac repressor binds to the lac operator to inhibit transcription in E. coli. This inhibition can be relieved by adding lactose or isopropyl-β-D-thiogalactopyranoside (IPTG). lac repressor encoded by lacI
     79..96      +  RBS            RBS (fragment): efficient ribosome binding site from bacteriophage T7 gene 10 (Olins and Rangwala, 1989)
    111..129     +  CDS            9xHis (fragment): 9xHis affinity tag
    136..363     +  CDS            UBIQ_AVESA: Experimental evidence at protein level: Swiss-Prot protein existence level 1. Ubiquitin exists either covalently attached to another protein, or free (unanchored). When covalently bound, it is conjugated to target proteins via an isopeptide bond either as a monomer (monoubiquitin), a polymer linked via different Lys residues of the ubiquitin (polyubiquitin chains) or a linear polymer linked via the initiator Met of the ubiquitin (linear polyubiquitin chains). Polyubiquitin chains, when attached to a target protein, have different functions depending on the Lys residue of the ubiquitin that is
    375..392     +  RBS            RBS (fragment): efficient ribosome binding site from bacteriophage T7 gene 10 (Olins and Rangwala, 1989)
    399..3638    +  CDS            UBA1: UBE11_ARATH - Also known as MOS5. Experimental evidence at protein level: Swiss-Prot protein existence level 1. Activates ubiquitin by first adenylating its C-terminal glycine residue with ATP, and thereafter linking this residue to the side chain of a cysteine residue in E1, yielding a ubiquitin-E1 thioester and free AMP. From Arabidopsis thaliana (Mouse-ear cress).
   3650..3667    +  RBS            RBS (fragment): efficient ribosome binding site from bacteriophage T7 gene 10 (Olins and Rangwala, 1989)
   3677..3765    +  CDS            3xHA (fragment): three tandem HA epitope tags
   3779..3867    +  CDS            3xHA (fragment): three tandem HA epitope tags
   3869..4312    +  CDS            UBC8: UBC8_ARATH - Also known as UBC4A. Experimental evidence at protein level: Swiss-Prot protein existence level 1. Accepts the ubiquitin from the E1 complex and catalyzes its covalent attachment to other proteins. Mediates the selective degradation of short-lived and abnormal proteins. From Arabidopsis thaliana (Mouse-ear cress).
   4324..4341    +  RBS            RBS (fragment): efficient ribosome binding site from bacteriophage T7 gene 10 (Olins and Rangwala, 1989)
   4348..5001    +  CDS            GST26_SCHJA: Experimental evidence at protein level: Swiss-Prot protein existence level 1. GST isoenzymes appear to play a central role in the parasite detoxification system. Other functions are also suspected including a role in increasing the solubility of haematin in the parasite gut. From Schistosoma japonicum (Blood fluke).
   5026..6684    +  CDS            hopAB2: HPAB2_PSESM - Also known as avrPtoB. Experimental evidence at protein level: Swiss-Prot protein existence level 1. Effector protein involved in gene-for-gene resistance in tomato plants. It is recognized by the host Pto resistance protein and elicits Pto and Prf-dependent hypersensitive response (HR) and programmed cell death (PCD), resulting in host immunity. In susceptible plants, acts as a virulence factor by suppressing PCD and HR-based plant immunity. This function requires its E3 ubiquitin ligase activity probably by recruiting E2 enzymes and transferring ubiquitin molecules to cellular
   6803..6852    +  CDS            SET1 (fragment): solubility-enhancement tag derived from T7 phage gene 10B
   6860..6907    +  terminator     T7 terminator: transcription terminator for bacteriophage T7 RNA polymerase
   6944..7372    +  rep_origin     f1 ori (sequence partly withheld): f1 bacteriophage origin of replication; arrow indicates direction of (+) strand synthesis
   7425..7482    +  promoter       AmpR promoter (fragment): bla
   7491..8306    -  CDS            KanR: aminoglycoside phosphotransferase; aph(3')-Ia; confers resistance to kanamycin in bacteria or G418 (Geneticin®) in eukaryotes
   8428..9016    +  rep_origin     ori: high-copy-number ColE1/pMB1/pBR322/pUC origin of replication
   9202..9341    -  misc_feature   bom: basis of mobility region from pBR322
   9443..9634    -  CDS            rop: Rop protein, which maintains plasmids at low copy number; rop
   9651..10031   +  CDS            YPB1_ECOLX: Protein predicted: Swiss-Prot protein existence level 4. From Escherichia coli.
  10103..10394   -  CDS            TcR (fragment): tetracycline efflux protein; tet; confers resistance to tetracycline
  10409..10430   -  protein_bind   CAP binding site: CAP binding activates transcription in the presence of cAMP. E. coli catabolite activator protein
  10443..11525   -  CDS            lacI: lac repressor; lacI; The lac repressor binds to the lac operator to inhibit transcription in E. coli. This inhibition can be relieved by adding lactose or isopropyl-β-D-thiogalactopyranoside (IPTG).
  11526..11603   -  promoter       lacI promoter: lacI
  11611..11890   -  CDS            TcR (fragment): tetracycline efflux protein; tet; confers resistance to tetracycline
>Addgene plasmid #104635 | pUG-124 | addgene full sequence | sequence record 205461 | Addgene NGS Result
CGATCCCGCGAAATTAATACGACTCACTATAGGGGAATTGTGAGCGGATAACAATTCCCCTCTAGAAATA
ATTTTGCCTTAACTTTAAGAAGGAGATATACCATGGGCAGCCACCACCACCACCACCACAGCGGAATGCA
GATCTTTGTTAAGACTCTCACCGGAAAGACAATCACCCTAGAGGTGGAAAGCTCCGACACCATCGACAAC
GTTAAGGCCAAGATCCAGGATAAGGAGGGCATTCCTCCGGATCAGCAGAGGCTTATTTTCGCCGGCAAGC
AGCTAGAGGATGGCCGTACGTTGGCTGATTACAATATCCAGAAGGAATCCACCCTCCACTTGGTCCTCAG
GCTCCGTGGTGGTTAAGCTTGCAATTAACTTTAAGAAGGAGATATACAATGCTTCACAAGCGAGCTAGTG
AAGCTAACGATAAGAACGATAATACCATCATCGGTTCCGATTTAGCATCATCTAAGAAACGCCGTATCGA
TTTCACTGAATCTTCGTCTGATAAGTCATCTTCGATTTTAGCTTCTGGTAGTAGCAGGGGTTTTCACGGC
GATAGCGTCGTTCAGCAAATCGACATGGCTTTTGGTAATTCGAACCGTCAGGAGATTGATGAAGATCTGC
ACAGTCGCCAGCTCGCCGTCTATGGTCGTGAGACTATGAGGCGTCTCTTTGCTTCCAATGTTCTCATCTC
GGGGATGCACGGTCTTGGTGCCGAGATTGCCAAGAATCTTATACTTGCTGGTGTGAAGTCTGTGACCTTG
CATGATGAAAGAGTTGTAGAGCTATGGGACTTATCAAGCAACTTTGTTTTCTCGGAGGATGATGTTGGCA
AGAATAGAGCAGATGCTTCTGTTCAGAAGTTACAGGATCTTAACAATGCTGTGGTTGTCTCTAGCTTGAC
CAAAAGCTTAAACAAAGAGGATCTTTCTGGCTTCCAGGTTGTTGTATTCTCTGACATAAGCATGGAAAGA
GCAATCGAATTTGATGACTATTGTCACAGCCATCAGCCTCCTATCGCTTTTGTCAAGGCTGATGTCAGGG
GTCTTTTCGGCTCTGTCTTTTGTGATTTTGGGCCTGAATTTGCGGTTCTTGATGTTGATGGAGAGGAACC
CCATACAGGCATCATTGCGTCTATCTCTAATGAGAACCAGGCATTTATTTCCTGTGTCGACGATGAGAGG
CTTGAGTTTGAAGATGGTGACCTAGTTGTTTTCTCAGAAGTTGAGGGTATGACAGAATTGAATGATGGGA
AACCAAGGAAGATAAAAAGTACACGGCCATATTCATTCACCCTTGATGAGGACACTACTAACTATGGAAC
ATATGTGAAGGGTGGTATTGTCACTCAAGTGAAACAGCCAAAGTTACTGAATTTCAAGCCATTGAGGGAA
GCGCTTAAGGATCCAGGGGATTTTCTATTTAGTGATTTCTCTAAGTTTGATCGGCCTCCACTCCTTCACT
TAGCATTCCAGGCACTTGATCATTTTAAAGCTGAAGCTGGCAGATTTCCTGTTGCTGGCTCAGAAGAGGA
CGCTCAGAAGCTTATATCGATTGCCACAGCCATCAATACCGGGCAGGGTGATTTAAAGGTGGAGAATGTT
GATCAGAAGCTTCTAAGACACTTTTCCTTTGGAGCCAAGGCTGTCCTGAATCCTATGGCTGCAATGTTTG
GCGGTATTGTTGGACAGGAGGTTGTTAAAGCTTGCTCTGGAAAATTTCATCCTCTCTTCCAGTTTTTCTA
CTTTGATTCAGTGGAGTCACTCCCCTCTGAACCTGTGGACTCGAGTGACTTTGCACCAAGAAACAGCCGG
TATGATGCCCAAATATCTGTATTTGGGGCCAAGTTCCAGAAGAAACTTGAAGATGCTAAAGTTTTCACAG
TAGGGTCTGGTGCTCTTGGCTGTGAGTTCTTGAAAAATTTGGCTCTGATGGGGGTTTCTTGTGGAAGCCA
AGGGAAGCTGACAGTGACAGATGATGATATCATTGAGAAGAGTAACCTCAGTCGTCAATTTCTGTTCCGT
GACTGGAACATTGGACAGGCTAAATCCACAGTTGCTGCTTCGGCTGCTGCTGTTATAAATCCTCGCTTCA
ACATTGAGGCCCTGCAAAACCGTGTTGGCGCGGAGACTGAGAATGTATTTGACGATGCCTTCTGGGAGAA
CTTAACTGTTGTCGTCAATGCACTGGATAATGTTAATGCGAGGCTCTATGTTGATTCGAGGTGCTTGTAT
TTCCAGAAGCCTCTCCTTGAGTCTGGAACTCTTGGTACAAAGTGCAACACACAGTCGGTTATCCCACATC
TAACTGAAAATTACGGTGCCTCAAGGGACCCACCAGAGAAACAGGCCCCCATGTGTACAGTGCATTCCTT
CCCGCATAACATTGATCACTGTTTAACTTGGGCTCGCTCTGAGTTTGAGGGTCTGCTGGAGAAAACTCCC
GCTGAAGTGAATGCATATCTTTCTAGCCCAGTTGAGTACACTAACTCAATGATGAGTGCTGGTGATGCTC
AGGCGAGGGACACATTGGAGAGGATTGTTGAGTGCCTTGAAAAGGAGAAGTGTGAAACCTTCCAAGACTG
CTTAACCTGGGCACGACTGAGGTTTGAGGATTACTTTGTGAACCGTGTCAAGCAATTGATATACACATTT
CCTGAAGATGCTGCGACTAGTACCGGAGCTCCATTCTGGTCTGCTCCAAAAAGATTCCCTCGTCCACTCC
AGTACTCGTCGTCCGACCCAAGTCTCCTTAACTTTATCACAGCGACTGCTATTTTACGAGCAGAGACATT
TGGGATCCCGATACCTGAGTGGACTAAGAACCCAAAGGAAGCAGCAGAAGCTGTTGACAGAGTGATAGTC
CCAGACTTTGAGCCAAGGCAAGATGCAAAGATTGTGACTGATGAGAAAGCTACCACTTTAACCACTGCTT
CGGTGGACGACGCTGCAGTCATCGACGATCTCATTGCTAAGATCGACCAGTGTAGGCATAACTTGTCGCC
AGACTTCAGGATGAAACCTATTCAGTTCGAAAAGGATGATGATACAAACTATCACATGGATGTGATAGCA
GGACTAGCCAACATGAGGGCGAGAAATTACAGCATCCCTGAAGTGGACAAGCTGAAAGCAAAGTTCATAG
CAGGGAGAATCATCCCAGCCATTGCGACTTCAACAGCCATGGCTACTGGGCTGGTCTGCCTCGAGCTGTA
CAAGGTCCTTGATGGAGGACATAAAGTGGAAGCTTACAGAAACACATTTGCCAACCTGGCACTTCCACTA
TTCTCCATGGCTGAACCACTTCCACCAAAGGTGGTGAAGCACCGTGACATGGCTTGGACAGTTTGGGACA
GATGGGTTCTCAAGGGAAACCCAACTCTTCGTGAGGTGTTGCAGTGGCTGGAGGACAAAGGGCTTAGCGC
ATACAGCATCTCTTGTGGAAGCTGTCTACTGTTCAACAGTATGTTCACAAGGCACAAGGAGAGGATGGAC
AAGAAGGTTGTGGATCTCGCTCGGGATGTTGCGAAAGTCGAGTTACCGCCTTATCGCAACCATCTTGATG
TAGTGGTGGCTTGTGAGGATGAAGATGACAATGACGTCGATATTCCTCTCGTCTCTATCTACTTCAGGTG
AGCTTACTATTAACTTTAAGAAGGAGATATACCATGTACCCATACGATGTTCCTGACTATGCGGGCTATC
CCTATGACGTCCCGGACTATGCAGGATTGTATCCATATGACGTTCCAGATTACGCCACTAGAGCTGCTTA
CCCATACGATGTTCCTGACTATGCGGGCTATCCCTATGACGTCCCGGACTATGCAGGATTGTATCCATAT
GACGTTCCAGATTACGCAATGGCTTCGAAACGGATCTTGAAGGAGCTGAAGGATCTCCAGAAAGACCCTC
CAACCTCCTGCAGTGCAGGTCCAGTTGCTGAGGACATGTTTCATTGGCAAGCTACAATTATGGGTCCTGC
AGAGAGTCCGTATTCAGGCGGTGTGTTTCTCGTTACCATTCACTTCCCTCCGGACTATCCATTCAAACCA
CCAAAGGTTGCATTTAGGACGAAGGTGTTTCACCCTAATATCAACAGCAACGGAAGCATTTGCCTTGACA
TTTTGAAAGAACAATGGAGCCCTGCCCTCACCATTTCCAAGGTGTTGCTCTCGATATGTTCGCTGTTAAC
AGATCCAAATCCAGATGACCCTTTGGTACCAGAGATTGCACACATGTACAAAACCGACAGAGCCAAATAC
GAGGCTACTGCAAGAAACTGGACTCAGAAGTATGCCATGGGCTAAGCTTTTACTTAACTTTAAGAAGGAG
ATATACCATGTCCCCTATACTAGGTTATTGGAAAATTAAGGGCCTTGTGCAACCCACTCGACTTCTTTTG
GAATATCTTGAAGAAAAATATGAAGAGCATTTGTATGAGCGCGATGAAGGTGATAAATGGCGAAACAAAA
AGTTTGAATTGGGTTTGGAGTTTCCCAATCTTCCTTATTATATTGATGGTGATGTTAAATTAACACAGTC
TATGGCCATCATACGTTATATAGCTGACAAGCACAACATGTTGGGTGGTTGTCCAAAAGAGCGTGCAGAG
ATTTCAATGCTTGAAGGAGCGGTTTTGGATATTAGATACGGTGTTTCGAGAATTGCATATAGTAAAGACT
TTGAAACTCTCAAAGTTGATTTTCTTAGCAAGCTACCTGAAATGCTGAAAATGTTCGAAGATCGTTTATG
TCATAAAACATATTTAAATGGTGATCATGTAACCCATCCTGACTTCATGTTGTATGACGCTCTTGATGTT
GTTTTATACATGGACCCAATGTGCCTGGATGCGTTCCCAAAATTAGTTTGTTTTAAAAAACGTATTGAAG
CTATCCCACAAATTGATAAGTACTTGAAATCCAGCAAGTATATAGCATGGCCTTTGCAGGGCTGGCAAGC
CACGTTTGGTGGTGGCGACCATCCTCCAAAATCGGATCTGGTTCCGCGTGGATCAATGGCGGGTATCAAT
AGAGCGGGACCATCGGGCGCTTATTTTGTTGGCCACACAGACCCCGAGCCAGTATCGGGGCAAGCACACG
GATCCGGCAGCGGCGCCAGCTCCTCGAACAGTCCGCAGGTTCAGCCGCGACCCTCGAATACTCCCCCGTC
GAACGCGCCCGCACCGCCGCCAACCGGACGTGAGAGGCTTTCACGATCCACGGCGCTGTCGCGCCAAACC
AGGGAGTGGCTGGAGCAGGGTATGCCTACAGCGGAGGATGCCAGCGTGCGTCGTAGGCCACAGGTGACTG
CCGATGCCGCAACGCCGCGTGCAGAGGCAAGACGCACGCCGGAGGCAACTGCCGATGCCAGCGCACCGCG
TAGAGGGGCGGTTGCACACGCCAACAGTATCGTTCAGCAATTGGTCAGTGAGGGCGCTGATATTTCGCAT
ACTCGTAACATGCTCCGCAATGCAATGAATGGCGACGCAGTCGCTTTTTCTCGAGTAGAACAGAACATAT
TTCGCCAGCATTTCCCGAACATGCCCATGCATGGAATCAGCCGAGATTCGGAACTCGCTATCGAGCTCCG
TGGAGCGCTTCGTCGAGCGGTTCACCAACAGGCGGCGTCAGCGCCAGTGAGGTCGCCCACGCCAACACCG
GCCAGCCCTGCGGCATCATCATCGGGCAGCAGTCAGCGTTCTTTATTTGGACGGTTTGCCCGTTTGATGG
CGCCAAACCAGGGACGGTCGTCGAACACTGCCGCCTCTCAGACGCCGGTCGACAGGAGCCCGCCACGCGT
CAACCAAAGACCCATACGCGTCGACAGGGCTGCGATGCGTAATCGTGGCAATGACGAGGCGGACGCCGCG
CTGCGGGGGTTAGTACAACAGGGGGTCAATTTAGAGCACCTGCGCACGGCCCTTGAAAGACATGTAATGC
AGCGCCTCCCTATCCCCCTCGATATAGGCAGCGCGTTGCAGAATGTGGGAATTAACCCAAGTATCGACTT
GGGGGAAAGCCTTGTGCAACATCCCCTGCTGAATTTGAATGTAGCGTTGAATCGCATGCTGGGGCTGCGT
CCCAGCGCTGAAAGAGCGCCTCGTCCAGCCGTCCCCGTGGCTCCCGCGACCGCCTCCAGGCGACCGGATG
GTACGCGTGCAACACGATTGCGGGTGATGCCGGAGCGGGAGGATTACGAAAATAATGTGGCCTATGGAGT
GCGCTTGCTTAACCTGAACCCGGGGGTGGGGGTAAGGCAGGCTGTTGCGGCCTTTGTAACCGACCGGGCT
GAGCGGCCAGCAGTGGTGGCTAATATCCGGGCAGCCCTGGACCCTATCGCGTCACAATTCAGTCAGCTGC
GCACAATTTCGAAGGCCGATGCTGAATCTGAAGAGCTGGGTTTTAAGGATGCGGCAGATCATCACACGGA
TGACGTGACGCACTGTCTTTTTGGCGGAGAATTGTCGCTGAGTAATCCGGATCAGCAGGTGATCGGTTTG
GCGGGTAATCCGACGGACACGTCGCAGCCTTACAGCCAAGAGGGAAATAAGGACCTGGCGTTCATGGATA
TGAAAAAACTTGCCCAATTCCTCGCAGGCAAGCCTGAGCATCCGATGACCAGAGAAACGCTTAACGCCGA
AAATATCGCCAAGTATGCTTTTAGAATAGTCCCCTGAGCTTCAGAGCTTTTAAGCCAGCCCCGACACCCG
CCAACACCCGCTGACGCGCCCTGACGGGCTTGTCTGCTCCCGGCATCCGCTTACAGACAAGCTGTGACCG
GGATGAGATCCGGCTGCTAACAAAGCCCGAAAGGAAGCTGAGTTGGCTGCTGCCACCGCTGAGCAATAAC
TAGCATAACCCCTTGGGGCCTCTAAACGGGTCTTGAGGGGTTTTTTGCTGAAAGGAGGAACTATATCCGG
ATTGGCGAATGGG
[124 nt withheld, positions 6944-7067]
C
[91 nt withheld, positions 7069-7159]
A
[49 nt withheld, positions 7161-7209]
CCTTTGACGTTGGAGTCCACGTTCTTT
[37 nt withheld, positions 7237-7273]
ACCCTATCTCGGTCTATTCTTTTGATTTATAAGGGATTTTGCCGATTTCGGCCTATTGGTTAAAAAATGA
GCTGATTTAACAAAAATTTAACGCGAATTTTAACAAAATATTAACGCTTACAATTTAGGTGGCACTTTTC
GGGGAAATGTGCGCGGAACCCCTATTTGTTTATTTTTCTAAATACATTCAAATATGTATCCGCTCATGAA
TTAATTCTTAGAAAAACTCATCGAGCATCAAATGAAACTGCAATTTATTCATATCAGGATTATCAATACC
ATATTTTTGAAAAAGCCGTTTCTGTAATGAAGGAGAAAACTCACCGAGGCAGTTCCATAGGATGGCAAGA
TCCTGGTATCGGTCTGCGATTCCGACTCGTCCAACATCAATACAACCTATTAATTTCCCCTCGTCAAAAA
TAAGGTTATCAAGTGAGAAATCACCATGAGTGACGACTGAATCCGGTGAGAATGGCAAAAGTTTATGCAT
TTCTTTCCAGACTTGTTCAACAGGCCAGCCATTACGCTCGTCATCAAAATCACTCGCATCAACCAAACCG
TTATTCATTCGTGATTGCGCCTGAGCGAGTCGAAATACGCGATCGCTGTTAAAAGGACAATTACAAACAG
GAATCGAATGCAACCGGCGCAGGAACACTGCCAGCGCATCAACAATATTTTCACCTGAATCAGGATATTC
TTCTAATACCTGGAATGCTGTTTTCCCGGGGATCGCAGTGGTGAGTAACCATGCATCATCAGGAGTACGG
ATAAAATGCTTGATGGTCGGAAGAGGCATAAATTCCGTCAGCCAGTTTAGTCTGACCATCTCATCTGTAA
CATCATTGGCAACGCTACCTTTGCCATGTTTCAGAAACAACTCTGGCGCATCGGGCTTCCCATACAATCG
ATAGATTGTCGCACCTGATTGCCCGACATTATCGCGAGCCCATTTATACCCATATAAATCAGCATCCATG
TTGGAATTTAATCGCGGCCTAGAGCAAGACGTTTCCCGTTGAATATGGCTCATAACACCCCTTGTATTAC
TGTTTATGTAAGCAGACAGTTTTATTGTTCATGACCAAAATCCCTTAACGTGAGTTTTCGTTCCACTGAG
CGTCAGACCCCGTAGAAAAGATCAAAGGATCTTCTTGAGATCCTTTTTTTCTGCGCGTAATCTGCTGCTT
GCAAACAAAAAAACCACCGCTACCAGCGGTGGTTTGTTTGCCGGATCAAGAGCTACCAACTCTTTTTCCG
AAGGTAACTGGCTTCAGCAGAGCGCAGATACCAAATACTGTCCTTCTAGTGTAGCCGTAGTTAGGCCACC
ACTTCAAGAACTCTGTAGCACCGCCTACATACCTCGCTCTGCTAATCCTGTTACCAGTGGCTGCTGCCAG
TGGCGATAAGTCGTGTCTTACCGGGTTGGACTCAAGACGATAGTTACCGGATAAGGCGCAGCGGTCGGGC
TGAACGGGGGGTTCGTGCACACAGCCCAGCTTGGAGCGAACGACCTACACCGAACTGAGATACCTACAGC
GTGAGCTATGAGAAAGCGCCACGCTTCCCGAAGGGAGAAAGGCGGACAGGTATCCGGTAAGCGGCAGGGT
CGGAACAGGAGAGCGCACGAGGGAGCTTCCAGGGGGAAACGCCTGGTATCTTTATAGTCCTGTCGGGTTT
CGCCACCTCTGACTTGAGCGTCGATTTTTGTGATGCTCGTCAGGGGGGCGGAGCCTATGGAAAAACGCCA
GCAACGCGGCCTTTTTACGGTTCCTGGCCTTTTGCTGGCCTTTTGCTCACATGTTCTTTCCTGCGTTATC
CCCTGATTCTGTGGATAACCGTATTACCGCCTTTGAGTGAGCTGATACCGCTCGCCGCAGCCGAACGACC
GAGCGCAGCGAGTCAGTGAGCGAGGAAGCGGAAGAGCGCCTGATGCGGTATTTTCTCCTTACGCATCTGT
GCGGTATTTCACACCGCAATGGTGCACTCTCAGTACAATCTGCTCTGATGCCGCATAGTTAAGCCAGTAT
ACACTCCGCTATCGCTACGTGACTGGGTCATGGCTGCGCCCCGACACCCGCCAACACCCGCTGACGCGCC
CTGACGGGCTTGTCTGCTCCCGGCATCCGCTTACAGACAAGCTGTGACCGACTCCGGGAGCTGCATGTGT
CAGAGGTTTTCACCGTCATCACCGAAACGCGCGAGGCAGCTGCGGTAAAGCTCATCAGCGTGGTCGTGAA
GCGATTCACAGATGTCTGCCTGTTCATCCGCGTCCAGCTCGTTGAGTTTCTCCAGAAGCGTTAATGTCTG
GCTTCTGATAAAGCGGGCCATGTTAAGGGCGGTTTTTTCCTGTTTGGTCACTGATGCCTCCGTGTAAGGG
GGATTTCTGTTCATGGGGGTAATGATACCGATGAAACGAGAGAGGATGCTCACGATACGGGTTACTGATG
ATGAACATGCCCGGTTACTGGAACGTTGTGAGGGTAAACAACTGGCGGTATGGATGCGGCGGGACCAGAG
AAAAATCACTCAGGGTCAATGCCAGCGCTTCGTTAATACAGATGTAGGTGTTCCACAGGGTAGCCAGCAG
CATCCTGCGATGCAGATCCGGAACATAATGGTGCAGGGCGCTGACTTCCGCGTTTCCAGACTTTACGAAA
CACGGAAACCCAAGACCATTCATGTTGTTGCTCAGGTCGCAGACGTTTTGCAGCAGCAGTCGCTTCACGT
TCGCTCGCGTATCGGTGATTCATTCTGCTAACCAGTAAGGCAACCCCGCCAGCCTAGCCGGGTCCTCAAC
GACAGGAGCACGATCATGCGCACCCGTGGGGCCGCCATGCCGGCGATAATGGCCTGCTTCTCGCCGAAAC
GTTTGGTGGCGGGACCAGTGACGAAGGCTTGAGCGAGGGCGTGCAAGATTCCGAATACCGCAAGCGACAG
GCCGATCATCGTCGCGCTCCAGCGAAAGCGGTCCTCGCCGAAAATGACCCAGAGCGCTGCCGGCACCTGT
CCTACGAGTTGCATGATAAAGAACACAGTCATAAGTGCGGCGACGATAGTCATGCCCCGCGCCCACCGGA
AGGAGCTGACTGGGTTGAAGGCTCTCAAGGGCATCGGTCGAGATCCCGGTGCCTAATGAGTGAGCTAACT
TACATTAATTGCGTTGCGCTCACTGCCCGCTTTCCAGTCGGGAAACCTGTCGTGCCAGCTGCATTAATGA
ATCGGCCAACGCGCGGGGAGAGGCGGTTTGCGTATTGGGCGCCAGGGTGGTTTTTCTTTTCACCAGTGAC
ACGGGCAACAGCTGATTGCCCTTCACCGCCTGGCCCTGAGAGAGTTGCAGCAAGCGGTCCACGCTGGTTT
GCCCCAGCAGGCGAAAATCCTGTTTGATGGTGGTTAACGGCGGGATATAACATGAGCTGTCCTCGGTATC
GTCGTATCCCACTACCGAGATATCCGCACCAACGCGCAGCCCGGACTCGGTAATGGCGCGCATTGCGCCC
AGCGCCATCTGATCGTTGGCAACCAGCATCGCAGTGGGAACGATGCCCTCATTCAGCATTTGCATGGTTT
GTTGAAAACCGGACATGGCACTCCAGTCGCCTTCCCGTTCCGCTATCGGCTGAATTTGATTGCGAGTGAG
ATATTTATGCCAGCCAGCCAGACGCAGACGCGCCGAGACAGAACTTAATGGGCCCGCTAACAGCGCGATT
TGCTGGTGACCCAATGCGACCAGATGCTCCACGCCCAGTCGCGTACCGTCCTCATGGGAGAAAATAATAC
TGTTGATGGGTGTCTGGTCAGAGACATCAAGAAATAACGCCGGAACATTAGTGCAGGCAGCTTCCACAGC
AATGGCATCCTGGTCATCCAGCGGATAGTTAATGATCAGCCCACTGACGCGTTGCGCGAGAAGATTGTGC
ACCGCCGCTTTACAGGCTTCGACGCCGCTTCGTTCTACCATCGACACCACCACGCTGGCACCCAGTTGAT
CGGCGCGAGATTTAATCGCCGCGACAATTTGCGACGGCGCGTGCAGGGCCAGACTGGAGGTGGCAACGCC
AATCAGCAACGACTGTTTGCCCGCCAGTTGTTGTGCCACGCGGTTGGGAATGTAATTCAGCTCCGCCATC
GCCGCTTCCACTTTTTCCCGCGTTTTCGCAGAAACGTGGCTGGCCTGGTTCACCACGCGGGAAACGGTCT
GATAAGAGACACCGGCATACTCTGCGACATCGTATAACGTTACTGGTTTCACATTCACCACCCTGAATTG
ACTCTCTTCCGGGCGCTATCATGCCATACCGCGAAAGGTTTTGCGCCATTCGATGGTGTCCGGGATCTCG
ACGCTCTCCCTTATGCGACTCCTGCATTAGGAAGCAGCCCAGTAGTAGGTTGAGGCCGTTGAGCACCGCC
GCCGCAAGGAATGGTGCATGCAAGGAGATGGCGCCCAACAGTCCCCCGGCCACGGGGCCTGCCACCATAC
CCACGCCGAAACAAGCGCTCATGAGCCCGAAGTGGCGAGCCCGATCTTCCCCATCGGTGATGTCGGCGAT
ATAGGCGCCAGCAACCGCACCTGTGGCGCCGGTGATGCCGGCCACGATGCGTCCGGCGTAGAGGATCGAG
ATCT
